>Addgene plasmid #110569 | pJM252 (miniCTX1-lacIq-Ptac) | addgene full sequence | sequence record 235414 | Addgene NGS Result
ATCGATGATAAGCTGTCAAACATGAGAATTAATTCATGTTCTTTCCTGCGTTATCCCCTGATTCTGTGGA
TAACCGTATTACCGCCTTTGAGTGAGCTGATACCGCTCGCCGCAGCCGAACGACCGAGCGCAGCGAGTCA
GTGAGCGAGGAAGCGGAAGAGCGCCCAATACGCAAACCGCCTCTCCCCGCGCGTTGGCCGATTCATTAAT
GCAGCGAATTAGCTTCAAAAGCGCTCTGAAGTTCCTATACTTTCTAGAGAATAGGAACTTCGGAATAGGA
ACTTCAAGATCCCCTGATTCCCTTTGTCAACAGCAATGGATTTCAATGGGTCAACATGAAATCCGGCTGT
TGCCCTGGGACGGCAGGTTTGACGGCAGGCTTCCAGGCTCTCTCGCACACGCTGGGAACACTCTGGGAAC
AAACGCGAGTGAAAATGGACAGTAGGGCCCAGGAATAATGCGGCCTCCAGCGAGGTTGGGGCGTTTCATA
TGAGTTCGAATCTCACCGCCTCCGCCATATAACCTGCTGTTTTCATTGATGTTTCCATTCGACCCACTCT
CAGGAGTGAACGATTTGGGAACAAACTGGGAACGAGGCGCAGAAAAAAGGGGCCCCGCAGGGCCCCTTTT
TCGTTGCTTCAGGAAAGTTTCAGCGCCTGATTCAGCAGACCTACGATGTCGGGGCCGTCCTTGCTGAATT
AGCTTTATGCTTGTAAACCGTTTTGTGAAAAAATTTTTAAAATAAAAAAGGGGACCTCTAGGGTCCCCAA
TTAATTAGTAATATAATCTATTAAAGGTCATTCAAAAGGTCATCCACCCGCGCAATTAACCCTCACTAAA
GGGAACAAAAGCTGGAGCTCCTTGCAATTCGCGCTAACTTACATTAATTGCGTTGCGCTCACTGCCCGCT
TTCCAGTCGGGAAACCTGTCGTGCCAGCTGCATTAATGAATCGGCCAACGCGCGGGGAGAGGCGGTTTGC
GTATTGGGCGCCAGGGTGGTTTTTCTTTTCACCAGTGAGACGGGCAACAGCTGATTGCCCTTCACCGCCT
GGCCCTGAGAGAGTTGCAGCAAGCGGTCCACGCTGGTTTGCCCCAGCAGGCGAAAATCCTGTTTGATGGT
GGTTAACGGCGGGATATAACATGAGCTGTCTTCGGTATCGTCGTATCCCACTACCGAGATATCCGCACCA
ACGCGCAGCCCGGACTCGGTAATGGCGCGCATTGCGCCCAGCGCCATCTGATCGTTGGCAACCAGCATCG
CAGTGGGAACGATGCCCTCATTCAGCATTTGCATGGTTTGTTGAAAACCGGACATGGCACTCCAGTCGCC
TTCCCGTTCCGCTATCGGCTGAATTTGATTGCGAGTGAGATATTTATGCCAGCCAGCCAGACGCAGACGC
GCCGAGACAGAACTTAATGGGCCCGCTAACAGCGCGATTTGCTGGTGACCCAATGCGACCAGATGCTCCA
CGCCCAGTCGCGTACCGTCTTCATGGGAGAAAATAATACTGTTGATGGGTGTCTGGTCAGAGACATCAAG
AAATAACGCCGGAACATTAGTGCAGGCAGCTTCCACAGCAATGGCATCCTGGTCATCCAGCGGATAGTTA
ATGATCAGCCCACTGACGCGTTGCGCGAGAAGATTGTGCACCGCCGCTTTACAGGCTTCGACGCCGCTTC
GTTCTACCATCGACACCACCACGCTGGCACCCAGTTGATCGGCGCGAGATTTAATCGCCGCGACAATTTG
CGACGGCGCGTGCAGGGCCAGACTGGAGGTGGCAACGCCAATCAGCAACGACTGTTTGCCCGCCAGTTGT
TGTGCCACGCGGTTGGGAATGTAATTCAGCTCCGCCATCGCCGCTTCCACTTTTTCCCGCGTTTTCGCAG
AAACGTGGCTGGCCTGGTTCACCACGCGGGAAACGGTCTGATAAGAGACACCGGCATACTCTGCGACATC
GTATAACGTTACTGGTTTCACATTCACCACCCTGAATTGACTCTCTTCCGGGCGCTATCATGCCATACCG
CGAAAGGTTTTGCACCATTCGATGGTGTCAACGTAAATGCCGCTTCGCCTTCGCGCGCGAATTGCAAGCT
GATCCGGGCTTATCGACTGCACGGTGCACCAATGCTTCTGGCGTCAGGCAGCCATCGGAAGCTGTGGTAT
GGCTGTGCAGGTCGTAAATCACTGCATAATTCGTGTCGCTCAAGGCGCACTCCCGTTCTGGATAATGTTT
TTTGCGCCGACATCATAACGGTTCTGGCAAATATTCTGAAATGAGCTGTTGACAATTAATCATCGGCTCG
TATAATGTGTGGAATTGTGAGCGGATAACAATTTCACACAGGAAACAGACTAGTGCTCTGCAGGAATTCC
TCGAGAAGCTTATCGATACCGTCGACCTCGAGGGGGGGCCCGGTACCCAATTCGCCCTATAGTGAGTCGT
ATTACGCGCGCCGGTGGATGACCTTTTGAATGACCTTTAATAGATTATATTACTAATTAATTGGGGACCC
TAGAGGTCCCCTTTTTTATTTTAAAAATTTTTTCACAAAACGGTTTACAAGCATAAAGCTAATTCCATTG
AGTAAGTTTTTAAGCACATCAGCTTCAAAAGCGCTCTGAAGTTCCTATACTTTCTAGAGAATAGGAACTT
CGGAATAGGTACTTCAAGATCCCCAATTCGCTGCATTAATGAATCGGCCAACGCGCGGGGAGAGGCGGTT
TGCGTATTGGGCGCTCTTCCGCTTCCTCGCTCACTGACTCGCTGCGCTCGGTCGTTCGGCTGCGGCGAGC
GGTATCAGCTCACTCAAAGGCGGTAATACGGTTATCCACAGAATCAGGGGATAACGCAGGAAAGAACATG
CTAGAGCTTATCGGCCAGCCTCGCAGAGCAGGATTCCCGTTGAGCACCGCCAGGTGCGAATAAGGGACAG
TGAAGAAGGAACACCCGCTCGCGGGTGGGCCTACTTCACCTATCCTGCCCGGCTGACGCCGTTGGATACA
CCAAGGAAAGTCTACACGAACCCTTTGGCAAAATCCTGTATATCGTGCGAAAAAGGATGGATATACCGAA
AAAATCGCTATAATGACCCCGAAGCAGGGTTATGCAGCGGAAAGTATACCTTAACCTTTTTCGTTGCTTC
AGGAAAGTTTCAGCGCCTGATTCAGCAGACCTACGATGTCGGGGCCGTCCTTGCTGATCCACTTGGCGTA
ATGCTTGAAGATCATCGCCGTCGAGGTGTGCCCCATCTGGTCCGCGATCCATTCGGGAGTGGCGATGCCG
CTGCTGAGCATCTGGCTGGCGAAGGTGTGGCGGCACTGATTGGGACCACGCGAGCGGACGCCCGCATTCC
TGAGGTGGCCATGCCACCAGCCGTTGCGCAGCGTATCCGACGTGGAGTACGCCGCCCCGCTAGCACTGTT
GTGGAACACGAAGCGTACCCGTTGAGGCTTTCTGGTCCGGTTGTCGCGGTCTATCACCTCGATCTGTACG
GGCGGAAGGCGTCTGGTTAGCTTGGCCTGCTGCTGGAGTGCGCGCAGCGCCGGGGCCAGTAGCTGGACCT
TCCTCGTCGATCGGCGAGTCTTGGTGACCTTGTACTGGCTGCGTACACGAGCGCGGCGGAAAACCACGGT
CCCCGTGTCCAAATCGACATCTTCCCAGGCCAGAGCTATGGCCTCGCTGACGCGGGGGCCGCTCCAGATC
ATGAACTCCGCCAGGTTCAGCTCACCGATGCGCGCGGTTTCAGTACCGAGGATGAGGTCGATTTCCTCAC
GAGTGAATGGGTCTGGGTCATCCGCATCCGGAAGAGTGATCACGATGCCGTCTGTTGGGTCGTGCGCGCT
CCGGTTCCGAGTTCGATACAGCCGGAAGATCTGCCGCAGGTTGCTGACGATCTCTCGCACCGTCTTGTTG
TGCAGCTTGGGCATGAGCGTGTTCTGCACCCAGTCTTGAATATCCAGGTGGTCGATGCTGTCGGCCTGGC
TGTCACCCCAGCGAGGTCGGATGTGGGTTTCCACGCGGCTGGTGTAGCCGCGGAAGCCGCTGGCGGCAAT
CTGGTTGCGTTTGATGTCGAGCCAGAGGTCGATGTAATGGCCCAAGGTGTTGCTTTTCACCCGCGGTGAG
TCCGGGAAGTGTCGGCTGTAGCTGAAGACTCCTTGCTTGATCTCGTAGTTGATGATGCCGGCCAGCTGTT
CGGCATTGGCTATATTCTCGGGCGTTGCGTCCCCTGGTATGGACTCCCTACACAGCTCGCCCTGGTAGCG
GAAGTAGATCCTGATCCGTTTTCCGCGTACCTCGACTCCGTCTGCCATCTGGTTCCCCTGATCCACACCA
AGCGTTCAGGCTACCAAGCTGGATGTGAGCAAAAGGCCAGCAAAAGGCCAGGAACCGTAAAAAGGCCGCG
TTGCTGGCGTTTTTCCATAGGCTCCGCCCCCCTGACGAGCATCACAAAAATCGACGCTCAAGTCAGAGGT
GGCGAAACCCGACAGGACTATAAAGATACCAGGCGTTTCCCCCTGGAAGCTCCCTCGTGCGCTCTCCTGT
TCCGACCCTGCCGCTTACCGGATACCTGTCCGCCTTTCTCCCTTCGGGAAGCGTGGCGCTTTCTCATAGC
TCACGCTGTAGGTATCTCAGTTCGGTGTAGGTCGTTCGCTCCAAGCTGGGCTGTGTGCACGAACCCCCCG
TTCAGCCCGACCGCTGCGCCTTATCCGGTAACTATCGTCTTGAGTCCAACCCGGTAAGACACGACTTATC
GCCACTGGCAGCAGCCACTGGTAACAGGATTAGCAGAGCGAGGTATGTAGGCGGTGCTACAGAGTTCTTG
AAGTGGTGGCCTAACTACGGCTACACTAGAAGAACAGTATTTGGTATCTGCGCTCTGCTGAAGCCAGTTA
CCTTCGGAAAAAGAGTTGGTAGCTCTTGATCCGGCAAACAAACCACCGCTGGTAGCGGTGGTTTTTTTGT
TTGCAAGCAGCAGATTACGCGCAGAAAAAAAGGATCTCAAGAAGATCCTTTGATCTTTTCTACGGGGTCT
GACGCTCAGTGGAACGAAAACTCACGTTAAGGGATTTTGGTCATGAGATTATCAAAAAGGATCTTCACCT
AGATCCTTTTAAATTAAAAATGAAGTTTTAAATCAATCTAAAGTATATATGAGTAAACTTGGTCTGACAG
TTACCAATGCTTAATCAGTGAGGCACCTATCTCAGCGATCTGTCTATTTCGTTCATCCATAGTTGCCTGA
CTCCCCGTCGTGTAGATAACTACGATACGGGAGGGCTTACCATCTGGCCCCAGTGCTGCAATGATACCGC
GAGACCCACGCTCACCGGCTCCAGATTTATCAGCAATAAACCAGCCAGCCGGAAGGGCCGAGCGCAGAAG
TGGTCCTGCAACTTTATCCGCCTCCATCCAGTCTATTAATTGTTGCCGGGAAGCTAGAGTAAGTAGTTCG
CCAGTTAATAGTTTGCGCAACGTTGTTGCCATTGCTACAGGCATCGTGGTGTCACGCTCGTCGTTTGGTA
TGGCTTCATTCAGCTCCGGTTCCCAACGATCAAGGCGAGTTACATGATCCCCCATGTTGTGCAAAAAAGC
GGTTAGCTCCTTCGGTCCTCCGATCGTTGTCAGAAGTAAGTTGGCCGCAGTGTTATCACTCATGGTTATG
GCAGCACTGCATAATTCTCTTACTGTCATGCCATCCGTAAGATGCTTTTCTGTGACTGGTGAGTCAAGGG
TTGGTTTGCGCATTCACAGTTCTCCGCAAGAATTGATTGGCTCCAATTCTTGGAGTGGTGAATCCGTTAG
CGAGGTGCCGCCGGCTTCCATTCAGGTCGAGGTGGCCCGGCTCCATGCACCGCGACGCAACGCGGGGAGG
CAGACAAGGTATAGGGCGGCGCCTACAATCCATGCCAACCCGTTCCATGTGCTCGCCGAGGCGGCATAAA
TCGCCGTGACGATCAGCGGTCCAATGATCGAAGTTAGGCTGGTAAGAGCCGCGAGCGATCCTTGAAGCTG
TCCCTGATGGTCGTCATCTACCTGCCTGGACAGCATGGCCTGCAACGCGGGCATCCCGATGCCGCCGGAA
GCGAGAAGAATCATAATGGGGAAGGCCATCCAGCCTCGCGTCGCGAACGCCAGCAAGACGTAGCCCAGCG
CGTCGGCCGCCATGCCGGCGATAATGGCCTGCTTCTCGCCGAAACGTTTGGTGGCGGGACCAGTGACGAA
GGCTTGAGCGAGGGCGTGCAAGATTCCGAATACCGCAAGCGACAGGCCGATCATCGTCGCGCTCCAGCGA
AAGCGGTCCTCGCCGAAAATGACCCAGAGCGCTGCCGGCACCTGTCCTACGAGTTGCATGATAAAGAAGA
CAGTCATAAGTGCGGCGACGATAGTCATGCCCCGCGCCCACCGGAAGGAGCTGACTGGGTTGAAGGCTCT
CAAGGGCATGGGTCGGCGCTCTCCCTTATGCGACTCCTGCATTAGGAAGCAGCCCAGTAGTAGGTTGAGG
CCGTTGAGCACCGCCGCCGCAAGGAATGGTGCATGTAAGGAGATGGCGCCCAACAGTCCCCCGGCCACGG
GGCCTGCCACCATACCCACGCCGAAACAAGCGCTCATGAGCCCGAAGTGGCGAGCCCGATCTTCCCCATC
GGTGATGTCGGCGATATAGGCGCCAGCAACCGCACCTGTGGCGCCGGTGATGCCGGCCACGATGCGTCCG
GCGTAGAGAATCCACAGGACGGGTGTGGTCGCCATGATCGCGTAGTCGATAGTGGCTCCAAGTAGCGAAG
CGAGCAGGACTGGGCGGCGGCCAAAGCGGTCGGACAGTGCTCCGAGAACGGGTGCGCATAGAAATTGCAT
CAACGCATATAGCGCTAGCAGCACGCCATAGTGACTGGCGATGCTGTCGGAATGGACAATATCCCGCAAG
AGGCCCGGCAGTACCGGCATAACCAAGCCTATGCCTACAGCATCCAGGGTGACGGTGCCGAGGATGACGA
TGAGCGCATTGTTAGATTTCATACACGGTGCCTGACTGCGTTAGCAATTTAACTGTGATAAACTACCGCA
TTAAAGCTA
Features (pLannotate 1.2.2; 19 found; start..end, strand, type, name):
     35..159     +  rep_origin     RSF ori (fragment): Plasmids containing the RSF 1030 origin of replication can be propagated in E. coli cells that contain additional plasmids with compatible origins.
    161..215     +  CDS            lacI (fragment): lac repressor; lacI; The lac repressor binds to the lac operator to inhibit transcription in E. coli. This inhibition can be relieved by adding lactose or isopropyl-β-D-thiogalactopyranoside (IPTG).
    238..285     -  protein_bind   FRT: FLP-mediated recombination occurs in the 8-bp core sequence TCTAGAAA (Turan and Bode, 2011). FLP recombinase from the Saccharomyces cerevisiae 2μ plasmid
    824..842     +  promoter       T3 promoter: promoter for bacteriophage T3 RNA polymerase
    899..1981    -  CDS            lacI: lac repressor; lacI; The lac repressor binds to the lac operator to inhibit transcription in E. coli. This inhibition can be relieved by adding lactose or isopropyl-β-D-thiogalactopyranoside (IPTG).
   1982..2059    -  promoter       lacIq promoter: lacI (mutant); In the lacIq allele, a single base change in the promoter boosts expression of the lacI gene about 10-fold.
   2112..2213    -  CDS            yciV (fragment): RNAAM_ECOLI - Also known as trpH From Escherichia coli (strain K12).
   2289..2317    +  promoter       tac promoter: strong E. coli promoter; hybrid between the trp and lac UV5 promoters
   2325..2341    +  protein_bind   lac operator: The lac repressor binds to the lac operator to inhibit transcription in E. coli. This inhibition can be relieved by adding lactose or isopropyl-β-D-thiogalactopyranoside (IPTG). lac repressor encoded by lacI
   2386..2427    +  misc_feature   MCS (fragment): pBluescript multiple cloning site
   2436..2454    -  promoter       T7 promoter: promoter for bacteriophage T7 RNA polymerase
   2628..2661    -  protein_bind   FRT (minimal): supports FLP-mediated excision but not integration (Turan and Bode, 2011) FLP recombinase from the Saccharomyces cerevisiae 2μ plasmid
   2690..2744    -  CDS            lacI (fragment): lac repressor; lacI; The lac repressor binds to the lac operator to inhibit transcription in E. coli. This inhibition can be relieved by adding lactose or isopropyl-β-D-thiogalactopyranoside (IPTG).
   2746..2870    -  rep_origin     RSF ori (fragment): Plasmids containing the RSF 1030 origin of replication can be propagated in E. coli cells that contain additional plasmids with compatible origins.
   2882..2990    -  oriT           oriT: incP origin of transfer
   4422..5010    -  rep_origin     ori: high-copy-number ColE1/pMB1/pBR322/pUC origin of replication
   5182..5734    -  CDS            bla(M) (fragment): β-lactamase lacking the signal sequence; bla(M); allows cytosolic expression of β-lactamase
   5832..7022    -  CDS            TcR: tetracycline efflux protein; tet; confers resistance to tetracycline
   7070..19      -  promoter       tet promoter (across the origin): E. coli promoter for tetracycline efflux protein gene
