[The description below was written by a language model from this plasmid's Addgene catalogue record and pLannotate feature annotations shown in this document.]
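Description:
pJM252 (miniCTX1-lacIq-Ptac) is a bacterial expression and chromosomal integration vector for Pseudomonas aeruginosa, built on the miniCTX1 backbone and carrying an IPTG-inducible lacIq-Ptac promoter module. The sequenced plasmid is about 7.1 kb. It replicates in E. coli from a ColE1/pMB1-type origin and is selected with tetracycline through a tet efflux gene driven by its own tet promoter. An incP oriT allows conjugative mobilisation from an E. coli donor into Pseudomonas. A β-lactamase annotation appears only as a fragment, and tetracycline is the only resistance recorded. The short RSF ori and lacI fragment hits next to the FRT sites are probably homology-based annotation matches rather than functional parts. The automated feature table does not annotate the integrase or attachment site that an integration vector of this type would rely on, and a long stretch between oriT and the origin is left unannotated.

The insert, cloned between SacI and HindIII sites that remain intact, consists of a full-length lacI gene under the up-mutated lacIq promoter, oriented divergently from a tac promoter with a lac operator. Downstream of the operator lies a pBluescript-derived multiple cloning site fragment, with T3 and T7 promoter sequences flanking the whole module. No gene of interest is present, so this is an empty vector into which a coding sequence is placed for lac repressor-controlled, IPTG-relieved expression. Two FRT sites bracket the promoter and cloning region. This arrangement suggests that FLP recombinase can remove the backbone sequences, including the marker and origin, after integration, leaving the expression cassette in the chromosome. The associated publication concerns inducible promoter systems for tightly controlled gene expression in P. aeruginosa.
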