Addgene plasmid #110569: pJM252 (miniCTX1-lacIq-Ptac)
Purpose: Integration vector for Pseudomonas aeruginosa with lacIq-Ptac inducible promoter
Depositing lab: Joanna Goldberg. Publication: The Escherichia coli rhaSR-PrhaBAD Inducible Promoter System Allows Tightly Controlled Gene Expression over a Wide Range in Pseudomonas aeruginosa. Meisner J, Goldberg JB. Appl Environ Microbiol. 2016 Oct 27;82(22):6715-6727. doi: 10.1128/AEM.02041-16. Print 2016 Nov 15. PubMed 27613678.
Backbone
  Vector backbone: miniCTX1
  Backbone manufacturer: Herbert Schweizer
  Backbone size w/o insert (bp): 5610
  Vector type: Bacterial Expression
Growth in bacteria
  Bacterial resistance: Tetracycline, 10 μg/mL
  Growth temperature: 37°C
  Growth strain: NEB Stable
  Copy number: Unknown
Gene/Insert
  Gene/Insert name: lacIq-Ptac
  GenBank ID: KX782329
  Promoter: lacIq-Ptac
  Cloning method: Restriction Enzyme; 5′ cloning site SacI (not destroyed); 3′ cloning site HindIII (not destroyed)
  Sequencing primers: 5′ LacI-R; 3′ T7
Terms and licenses: Academic/Nonprofit Terms; Industry Terms: Not Available to Industry
How to cite: pJM252 (miniCTX1-lacIq-Ptac) was a gift from Joanna Goldberg (Addgene plasmid # 110569)
